Addgene plasmid #115883: pAPM-D4 miR30-SUV39h2 ts1
Purpose: SUV39h2 knockdown
Depositing lab: Jeremy Luban. Depositing organization: University of Massachusetts, Worcester. Publication: Primate immunodeficiency virus proteins Vpx and Vpr counteract transcriptional repression of proviruses by the HUSH complex. Yurkovetskiy L, Guney MH, Kim K, Goh SL, McCauley S, Dauphin A, Diehl WE, Luban J. Nat Microbiol. 2018 Dec;3(12):1354-1361. doi: 10.1038/s41564-018-0256-x. Epub 2018 Oct 8. PubMed 30297740.
Backbone
  Vector backbone: pAPM-D4-mir30
  Vector type: Lentiviral
  Selectable markers: Puromycin
Growth in bacteria
  Bacterial resistance: Ampicillin, 100 μg/mL
  Growth temperature: 30°C
  Growth strain: NEB Stable
  Copy number: High Copy
Gene/Insert
  Gene/Insert name: SUV39h2 shRNA
  gRNA/shRNA sequence: TCATCAGACTCATAGTCCA
  Species: H. sapiens (human)
  Entrez Gene: SUV39H2 (a.k.a. KMT1B)
  Promoter: SFFV
  Cloning method: Restriction Enzyme; 5′ cloning site Unknown (unknown if destroyed); 3′ cloning site Unknown (unknown if destroyed)
Terms and licenses: Academic/Nonprofit Terms; Industry Terms: Not Available to Industry
Depositor comments: PuroR . Please visit https://www.biorxiv.org/content/early/2018/04/03/293001 for bioRxiv preprint.
How to cite: pAPM-D4 miR30-SUV39h2 ts1 was a gift from Jeremy Luban (Addgene plasmid # 115883 ; http://n2t.net/addgene:115883 ; RRID:Addgene_115883)
