[The description below was written by a language model from this plasmid's Addgene catalogue record and pLannotate feature annotations shown in this document.]
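Description:
pAPM-D4 miR30-SUV39h2 ts1 is an HIV-1-based lentiviral transfer vector built on the pAPM-D4-mir30 backbone for stable RNAi knockdown of human SUV39H2 (KMT1B), a histone methyltransferase gene. In bacteria it is maintained through a high-copy ColE1/pUC-type origin and selected with ampicillin via the β-lactamase gene; a fragment of the pBR322 bom region is also present. The "ts1" in the name presumably denotes the first of several target sites, though the record does not say so explicitly.

The viral portion starts with a CMV enhancer/promoter placed ahead of a truncated 5' LTR, an arrangement that drives genomic RNA transcription in packaging cells. This is followed by the Ψ packaging signal with a short gag fragment, the Rev response element for Rev-dependent nuclear export, and the cPPT/CTS element, which aids nuclear import of the reverse-transcribed genome. An SV40 enhancer/early promoter is annotated upstream of the CMV element; its role is not stated. The downstream LTR is also annotated as a truncated form, and no WPRE is annotated.

The payload is a single transcription unit. The SFFV promoter drives the puromycin N-acetyltransferase (pac) coding sequence, and directly downstream sits the SUV39H2-targeting hairpin embedded between 5' and 3' miR-30a flanking sequences. Because the shRNA is presented as an artificial microRNA, it can be transcribed by RNA polymerase II on the same message as the selection marker and then processed by the endogenous microRNA pathway. This links puromycin resistance to knockdown expression in transduced cells. The associated publication concerns transcriptional repression of proviruses by the HUSH complex and its counteraction by primate immunodeficiency virus Vpx and Vpr, which suggests the vector was used to test the contribution of SUV39H2 in that setting.
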