Features (pLannotate 1.2.2; 19 found; start..end, strand, type, name):
     69..398     +  promoter       SV40 promoter: SV40 enhancer and early promoter
    486..789     +  enhancer       CMV enhancer: human cytomegalovirus immediate early enhancer
    790..989     +  promoter       CMV promoter: human cytomegalovirus (CMV) immediate early promoter
   1007..1187    +  LTR            5' LTR (truncated): truncated 5' long terminal repeat (LTR) from HIV-1
   1234..1359    +  misc_feature   HIV-1 Ψ: packaging signal of human immunodeficiency virus type 1
   1343..1681    +  CDS            HIV-1 gag (fragment): gag protein from human immunodeficiency virus 1; gag
   1856..2089    +  misc_feature   RRE: The Rev response element (RRE) of HIV-1 allows for Rev-dependent mRNA export from the nucleus to the cytoplasm.
   2466..2566    +  CDS            Rev (fragment): human immunodeficiency virus 1 (HIV-1) Rev protein; rev; enhances nuclear export of unspliced and incompletely spliced viral mRNAs
   2616..2733    +  misc_feature   cPPT/CTS: central polypurine tract and central termination sequence of HIV-1
   2870..3277    +  promoter       SFFV promoter: spleen focus-forming virus long terminal repeat (LTR) promoter
   3298..3894    +  CDS            pac: PUAC_STRAD - Protein predicted: Swiss-Prot protein existence level 4. Detoxification of puromycin. From Streptomyces alboniger.
   3919..3964    +  ncRNA          5' miR-30a (fragment): sequence upstream of the 71-nt precursor of the human miR-30a microRNA (Zeng et al., 2002) miRNA
   4034..4059    +  ncRNA          3' miR-30a (fragment): sequence downstream of the 71-nt precursor of the human miR-30a microRNA (Zeng et al., 2002) miRNA
   4089..4108    +  misc_feature   cPPT/CTS (fragment): central polypurine tract and central termination sequence of HIV-1
   4140..4320    +  LTR            5' LTR (truncated): truncated 5' long terminal repeat (LTR) from HIV-1
   4391..4979    -  rep_origin     ori: high-copy-number ColE1/pMB1/pBR322/pUC origin of replication
   5150..6010    -  CDS            AmpR: β-lactamase; bla; confers resistance to ampicillin, carbenicillin, and related antibiotics
   6011..6115    -  promoter       AmpR promoter: bla
   6174..6226    -  misc_feature   bom (fragment): basis of mobility region from pBR322
>Addgene plasmid #115883 | pAPM-D4 miR30-SUV39h2 ts1 | addgene full sequence | sequence record 232836 | Addgene NGS Result
AATCTGCTTAGGGTTAGGCGTTTTGCGCTGCTTCGCGATGTACGGGCCAGATATACGCGCTGTGGAATGT
GTGTCAGTTAGGGTGTGGAAAGTCCCCAGGCTCCCCAGCAGGCAGAAGTATGCAAAGCATGCATCTCAAT
TAGTCAGCAACCAGGTGTGGAAAGTCCCCAGGCTCCCCAGCAGGCAGAAGTATGCAAAGCATGCATCTCA
ATTAGTCAGCAACCATAGTCCCGCCCCTAACTCCGCCCATCCCGCCCCTAACTCCGCCCAGTTCCGCCCA
TTCTCCGCCCCATGGCTGACTAATTTTTTTTATTTATGCAGAGGCCGAGGCCGCCTCTGCCTCTGAGCTA
TTCCAGAAGTAGTGAGGAGGCTTTTTTGGAGGCCTAGGCTTTTGCAAAAAGCTCGCGTTGACATTGATTA
TTGACTAGTTATTAATAGTAATCAATTACGGGGTCATTAGTTCCTAGCCCATATATGGAGTTCCGCGTTA
CATAACTTACGGTAAATGGCCCGCCTGGCTGACCGCCCAACGACCCCCGCCCATTGACGTCAATAATGAC
GTATGTTCCCATAGTAACGCCAATAGGGACTTTCCATTGACGTCAATGGGTGGAGTATTTACGGTAAACT
GCCCACTTGGCAGTACATCAAGTGTATCATATGCCAAGTACGCCCCCTATTGACGTCAATGACGGTAAAT
GGCCCGCCTGGCATTATGCCCAGTACATGACCTTATGGGACTTTCCTACTTGGCAGTACATCTACGTATT
AGTCATCGCTATTACCATGGTGATGCGGTTTTGGCAGTACATCAATGGGCGTGGATAGCGGTTTGACTCA
CGGGGATTTCCAAGTCTCCACCCCATTGACGTCAATGGGAGTTTGTTTTGGCACCAAAATCAACGGGACT
TTCCAAAATGTCGTAACAACTCCGCCCCATTGACGCAAATGGGCGGTAGGCGTGTACGGTGGGAGGTCTA
TATAAGCAGCGCGTTTTGCCTGTACTGGGTCTCTCTGGTTAGACCAGATCTGAGCCTGGGAGCTCTCTGG
CTAACTAGGGAACCCACTGCTTAAGCCTCAATAAAGCTTGCCTTGAGTGCTTCAAGTAGTGTGTGCCCGT
CTGTTGTGTGACTCTGGTAACTAGAGATCCCTCAGACCCTTTTAGTCAGTGTGGAAAATCTCTAGCAGTG
GCGCCCGAACAGGGACTTGAAAGCGAAAGGGAAACCAGAGGAGCTCTCTCGACGCAGGACTCGGCTTGCT
GAAGCGCGCACGGCAAGAGGCGAGGGGCGGCGACTGGTGAGTACGCCAAAAATTTTGACTAGCGGAGGCT
AGAAGGAGAGAGATGGGTGCGAGAGCGTCAGTATTAAGCGGGGGAGAATTAGATCGCGATGGGAAAAAAT
TCGGTTAAGGCCAGGGGGAAAGAAAAAATATAAATTAAAACATATAGTATGGGCAAGCAGGGAGCTAGAA
CGATTCGCAGTTAATCCTGGCCTGTTAGAAACATCAGAAGGCTGTAGACAAATACTGGGACAGCTACAAC
CATCCCTTCAGACAGGATCAGAAGAACTTAGATCATTATATAATACAGTAGCAACCCTCTATTGTGTGCA
TCAAAGGATAGAGATAAAAGACACCAAGGAAGCTTTAGACAAGATAGAGGAAGAGCAAAACAAAAGTAAG
ACCACCGCACAGCAAGCGGCCGGCCGCTGATCTTCAGACCTGGAGGAGGAGATATGAGGGACAATTGGAG
AAGTGAATTATATAAATATAAAGTAGTAAAAATTGAACCATTAGGAGTAGCACCCACCAAGGCAAAGAGA
AGAGTGGTGCAGAGAGAAAAAAGAGCAGTGGGAATAGGAGCTTTGTTCCTTGGGTTCTTGGGAGCAGCAG
GAAGCACTATGGGCGCAGCGTCAATGACGCTGACGGTACAGGCCAGACAATTATTGTCTGGTATAGTGCA
GCAGCAGAACAATTTGCTGAGGGCTATTGAGGCGCAACAGCATCTGTTGCAACTCACAGTCTGGGGCATC
AAGCAGCTCCAGGCAAGAATCCTGGCTGTGGAAAGATACCTAAAGGATCAACAGCTCCTGGGGATTTGGG
GTTGCTCTGGAAAACTCATTTGCACCACTGCTGTGCCTTGGAATGCTAGTTGGAGTAATAAATCTCTGGA
ACAGATTTGGAATCACACGACCTGGATGGAGTGGGACAGAGAAATTAACAATTACACAAGCTTAATACAC
TCCTTAATTGAAGAATCGCAAAACCAGCAAGAAAAGAATGAACAAGAATTATTGGAATTAGATAAATGGG
CAAGTTTGTGGAATTGGTTTAACATAACAAATTGGCTGTGGTATATAAAATTATTCATAATGATAGTAGG
AGGCTTGGTAGGTTTAAGAATAGTTTTTGCTGTACTTTCTATAGTGAATAGAGTTAGGCAGGGATATTCA
CCATTATCGTTTCAGACCCACCTCCCAACCCCGAGGGGACCCGACAGGCCCGAAGGAATAGAAGAAGAAG
GTGGAGAGAGAGACAGAGACAGATCCATTCGATTAGTGAACGGATCGGCACTGCGTGCGCCAATTCTGCA
GACAAATGGCAGTATTCATCCACAATTTTAAAAGAAAAGGGGGGATTGGGGGGTACAGTGCAGGGGAAAG
AATAGTAGACATAATAGCAACAGACATACAAACTAAAGAATTACAAAAACAAATTACAAAAATTCAAAAT
TTTCGGGTTTATTACAGGGACAGCAGAGATCCAGTTTGGTTAATTAACTGCAGCCCCGATAAAATAAAAG
ATTTTATTTAGTCTCCAGAAAAAGGGGGGAATGAAAGACCCCACCTGTAGGTTTGGCAAGCTAGCTGCAG
TAACGCCATTTTGCAAGGCATGGAAAAATACCAAACCAAGAATAGAGAAGTTCAGATCAAGGGCGGGTAC
ATGAAAATAGCTAACGTTGGGCCAAACAGGATATCTGCGGTGAGCAGTTTCGGCCCCGGCCCGGGGCCAA
GAACAGATGGTCACCGCAGTTTCGGCCCCGGCCCGAGGCCAAGAACAGATGGTCCCCAGATATGGCCCAA
CCCTCAGCAGTTTCTTAAGACCCATCAGATGTTTCCAGGCTCCCCCAAGGACCTGAAATGACCCTGCGCC
TTATTTGAATTAACCAATCAGCCTGCTTCTCGCTTCTGTTCGCGCGCTTCTGCTTCCCGAGCTCTATAAA
AGAGCTCACAACCCCTCACTCGGCGCGCCAGTCCTCCGACAGACTGAGTCGCCCGGGGGTCTAGAACGCG
TGCCGCCATGACCGAATACAAACCTACCGTGAGGCTGGCTACAAGAGATGATGTCCCAAGGGCTGTGAGA
ACACTGGCCGCCGCTTTTGCCGATTACCCTGCCACACGCCACACTGTGGACCCAGATCGGCATATCGAGA
GAGTGACTGAGCTGCAGGAACTGTTCCTGACCCGAGTGGGCCTGGACATTGGGAAGGTCTGGGTCGCAGA
CGATGGAGCAGCTGTGGCTGTCTGGACCACACCAGAGAGCGTGGAAGCCGGAGCTGTCTTTGCAGAGATC
GGCCCTAGAATGGCAGAACTGAGCGGCTCCAGGCTGGCAGCACAGCAGCAGATGGAGGGACTGCTGGCCC
CACACAGGCCTAAGGAACCAGCATGGTTCCTGGCTACCGTGGGGGTCTCTCCTGACCATCAGGGCAAAGG
ACTGGGAAGTGCTGTGGTCCTGCCAGGAGTGGAGGCTGCAGAACGAGCTGGAGTCCCTGCATTTCTGGAG
ACCTCTGCTCCACGAAACCTGCCCTTCTATGAACGGCTGGGCTTTACTGTGACCGCAGATGTGGAGGTCC
CCGAAGGACCTAGGACCTGGTGCATGACACGCAAACCCGGCGCCTGAGCGATCGCCGCGGCCGCCTTCTT
AACCCAACAGAAGGCTCGAGAAGGTATATTGCTGTTGACAGTGAGCGCCTGGACTATGAGTCTGATGAAT
AGTGAAGCCACAGATGTATTCATCAGACTCATAGTCCAGATGCCTACTGCCTCGGACTTCAAGGGGCTAG
AATTCGGCAGCTGTAGATCTTAGCCACTTTTTAAAAGAAAAGGGGGGACTGGAAGGGCTAACTGCATCCG
GACTGTACTGGGTCTCTCTGGTTAGACCAGATCTGAGCCTGGGAGCTCTCTGGCTAACTAGGGAACCCAC
TGCTTAAGCCTCAATAAAGCTTGCCTTGAGTGCTTCAAGTAGTGTGTGCCCGTCTGTTGTGTGACTCTGG
TAACTAGAGATCCCTCAGACCCTTTTAGTCAGTGTGGAAAATCTCTAGCAGGGCCCGTTTCATGTGAGCA
AAAGGCCAGCAAAAGGCCAGGAACCGTAAAAAGGCCGCGTTGCTGGCGTTTTTCCATAGGCTCCGCCCCC
CTGACGAGCATCACAAAAATCGACGCTCAAGTCAGAGGTGGCGAAACCCGACAGGACTATAAAGATACCA
GGCGTTTCCCCCTGGAAGCTCCCTCGTGCGCTCTCCTGTTCCGACCCTGCCGCTTACCGGATACCTGTCC
GCCTTTCTCCCTTCGGGAAGCGTGGCGCTTTCTCATAGCTCACGCTGTAGGTATCTCAGTTCGGTGTAGG
TCGTTCGCTCCAAGCTGGGCTGTGTGCACGAACCCCCCGTTCAGCCCGACCGCTGCGCCTTATCCGGTAA
CTATCGTCTTGAGTCCAACCCGGTAAGACACGACTTATCGCCACTGGCAGCAGCCACTGGTAACAGGATT
AGCAGAGCGAGGTATGTAGGCGGTGCTACAGAGTTCTTGAAGTGGTGGCCTAACTACGGCTACACTAGAA
GAACAGTATTTGGTATCTGCGCTCTGCTGAAGCCAGTTACCTTCGGAAAAAGAGTTGGTAGCTCTTGATC
CGGCAAACAAACCACCGCTGGTAGCGGTGGTTTTTTTGTTTGCAAGCAGCAGATTACGCGCAGAAAAAAA
GGATCTCAAGAAGATCCTTTGATCTTTTCTACGGGGTCTGACGCTCAGTGGAACGAAAACTCACGTTAAG
GGATTTTGGTCATGAGATTATCAAAAAGGATCTTCACCTAGATCCTTTTAAATTAAAAATGAAGTTTTAA
ATCAATCTAAAGTATATATGAGTAAACTTGGTCTGACAGTTACCAATGCTTAATCAGTGAGGCACCTATC
TCAGCGATCTGTCTATTTCGTTCATCCATAGTTGCCTGACTCCCCGTCGTGTAGATAACTACGATACGGG
AGGGCTTACCATCTGGCCCCAGTGCTGCAATGATACCGCGAGACCCACGCTCACCGGCTCCAGATTTATC
AGCAATAAACCAGCCAGCCGGAAGGGCCGAGCGCAGAAGTGGTCCTGCAACTTTATCCGCCTCCATCCAG
TCTATTAATTGTTGCCGGGAAGCTAGAGTAAGTAGTTCGCCAGTTAATAGTTTGCGCAACGTTGTTGCCA
TTGCTACAGGCATCGTGGTGTCACGCTCGTCGTTTGGTATGGCTTCATTCAGCTCCGGTTCCCAACGATC
AAGGCGAGTTACATGATCCCCCATGTTGTGCAAAAAAGCGGTTAGCTCCTTCGGTCCTCCGATCGTTGTC
AGAAGTAAGTTGGCCGCAGTGTTATCACTCATGGTTATGGCAGCACTGCATAATTCTCTTACTGTCATGC
CATCCGTAAGATGCTTTTCTGTGACTGGTGAGTACTCAACCAAGTCATTCTGAGAATAGTGTATGCGGCG
ACCGAGTTGCTCTTGCCCGGCGTCAATACGGGATAATACCGCGCCACATAGCAGAACTTTAAAAGTGCTC
ATCATTGGAAAACGTTCTTCGGGGCGAAAACTCTCAAGGATCTTACCGCTGTTGAGATCCAGTTCGATGT
AACCCACTCGTGCACCCAACTGATCTTCAGCATCTTTTACTTTCACCAGCGTTTCTGGGTGAGCAAAAAC
AGGAAGGCAAAATGCCGCAAAAAAGGGAATAAGGGCGACACGGAAATGTTGAATACTCATACTCTTCCTT
TTTCAATATTATTGAAGCATTTATCAGGGTTATTGTCTCATGAGCGGATACATATTTGAATGTATTTAGA
AAAATAAACAAATAGGGGTTCCGCGCACATTTCCCCGAAAAGTGCCACCTGACGTCGACGGATCGGGAGA
TCTCCCGATCCCCTATGGTGCACTCTCAGTACAATCTGCTCTGATGCCGCATAGTTAAGCCAGTATCTGC
TCCCTGCTTGTGTGTTGGAGGTCGCTGAGTAGTGCGCGAGCAAAATTTAAGCTACAACAAGGCAAGGCTT
GACCGACAATTGCATGAAG
